>Addgene plasmid #84509 | pET29b-EPN01*-His | addgene full sequence | sequence record 171478 | Addgene Partial NGS Result
TGGCGAATGGG
[124 nt withheld, positions 12-135]
C
[91 nt withheld, positions 137-227]
A
[49 nt withheld, positions 229-277]
CCTTTGACGTTGGAGTCCACGTTCTTT
[37 nt withheld, positions 305-341]
ACCCTATCTCGGTCTATTCTTTTGATTTATAAGGGATTTTGCCGATTTCGGCCTATTGGTTAAAAAATGA
GCTGATTTAACAAAAATTTAACGCGAATTTTAACAAAATATTAACGCTTACAATTTAGGTGGCACTTTTC
GGGGAAATGTGCGCGGAACCCCTATTTGTTTATTTTTCTAAATACATTCAAATATGTATCCGCTCATGAA
TTAATTCTTAGAAAAACTCATCGAGCATCAAATGAAACTGCAATTTATTCATATCAGGATTATCAATACC
ATATTTTTGAAAAAGCCGTTTCTGTAATGAAGGAGAAAACTCACCGAGGCAGTTCCATAGGATGGCAAGA
TCCTGGTATCGGTCTGCGATTCCGACTCGTCCAACATCAATACAACCTATTAATTTCCCCTCGTCAAAAA
TAAGGTTATCAAGTGAGAAATCACCATGAGTGACGACTGAATCCGGTGAGAATGGCAAAAGTTTATGCAT
TTCTTTCCAGACTTGTTCAACAGGCCAGCCATTACGCTCGTCATCAAAATCACTCGCATCAACCAAACCG
TTATTCATTCGTGATTGCGCCTGAGCGAGACGAAATACGCGATCGCTGTTAAAAGGACAATTACAAACAG
GAATCGAATGCAACCGGCGCAGGAACACTGCCAGCGCATCAACAATATTTTCACCTGAATCAGGATATTC
TTCTAATACCTGGAATGCTGTTTTCCCGGGGATCGCAGTGGTGAGTAACCATGCATCATCAGGAGTACGG
ATAAAATGCTTGATGGTCGGAAGAGGCATAAATTCCGTCAGCCAGTTTAGTCTGACCATCTCATCTGTAA
CATCATTGGCAACGCTACCTTTGCCATGTTTCAGAAACAACTCTGGCGCATCGGGCTTCCCATACAATCG
ATAGATTGTCGCACCTGATTGCCCGACATTATCGCGAGCCCATTTATACCCATATAAATCAGCATCCATG
TTGGAATTTAATCGCGGCCTAGAGCAAGACGTTTCCCGTTGAATATGGCTCATAACACCCCTTGTATTAC
TGTTTATGTAAGCAGACAGTTTTATTGTTCATGACCAAAATCCCTTAACGTGAGTTTTCGTTCCACTGAG
CGTCAGACCCCGTAGAAAAGATCAAAGGATCTTCTTGAGATCCTTTTTTTCTGCGCGTAATCTGCTGCTT
GCAAACAAAAAAACCACCGCTACCAGCGGTGGTTTGTTTGCCGGATCAAGAGCTACCAACTCTTTTTCCG
AAGGTAACTGGCTTCAGCAGAGCGCAGATACCAAATACTGTCCTTCTAGTGTAGCCGTAGTTAGGCCACC
ACTTCAAGAACTCTGTAGCACCGCCTACATACCTCGCTCTGCTAATCCTGTTACCAGTGGCTGCTGCCAG
TGGCGATAAGTCGTGTCTTACCGGGTTGGACTCAAGACGATAGTTACCGGATAAGGCGCAGCGGTCGGGC
TGAACGGGGGGTTCGTGCACACAGCCCAGCTTGGAGCGAACGACCTACACCGAACTGAGATACCTACAGC
GTGAGCTATGAGAAAGCGCCACGCTTCCCGAAGGGAGAAAGGCGGACAGGTATCCGGTAAGCGGCAGGGT
CGGAACAGGAGAGCGCACGAGGGAGCTTCCAGGGGGAAACGCCTGGTATCTTTATAGTCCTGTCGGGTTT
CGCCACCTCTGACTTGAGCGTCGATTTTTGTGATGCTCGTCAGGGGGGCGGAGCCTATGGAAAAACGCCA
GCAACGCGGCCTTTTTACGGTTCCTGGCCTTTTGCTGGCCTTTTGCTCACATGTTCTTTCCTGCGTTATC
CCCTGATTCTGTGGATAACCGTATTACCGCCTTTGAGTGAGCTGATACCGCTCGCCGCAGCCGAACGACC
GAGCGCAGCGAGTCAGTGAGCGAGGAAGCGGAAGAGCGCCTGATGCGGTATTTTCTCCTTACGCATCTGT
GCGGTATTTCACACCGCAATGGTGCACTCTCAGTACAATCTGCTCTGATGCCGCATAGTTAAGCCAGTAT
ACACTCCGCTATCGCTACGTGACTGGGTCATGGCTGCGCCCCGACACCCGCCAACACCCGCTGACGCGCC
CTGACGGGCTTGTCTGCTCCCGGCATCCGCTTACAGACAAGCTGTGACCGTCTCCGGGAGCTGCATGTGT
CAGAGGTTTTCACCGTCATCACCGAAACGCGCGAGGCAGCTGCGGTAAAGCTCATCAGCGTGGTCGTGAA
GCGATTCACAGATGTCTGCCTGTTCATCCGCGTCCAGCTCGTTGAGTTTCTCCAGAAGCGTTAATGTCTG
GCTTCTGATAAAGCGGGCCATGTTAAGGGCGGTTTTTTCCTGTTTGGTCACTGATGCCTCCGTGTAAGGG
GGATTTCTGTTCATGGGGGTAATGATACCGATGAAACGAGAGAGGATGCTCACGATACGGGTTACTGATG
ATGAACATGCCCGGTTACTGGAACGTTGTGAGGGTAAACAACTGGCGGTATGGATGCGGCGGGACCAGAG
AAAAATCACTCAGGGTCAATGCCAGCGCTTCGTTAATACAGATGTAGGTGTTCCACAGGGTAGCCAGCAG
CATCCTGCGATGCAGATCCGGAACATAATGGTGCAGGGCGCTGACTTCCGCGTTTCCAGACTTTACGAAA
CACGGAAACCGAAGACCATTCATGTTGTTGCTCAGGTCGCAGACGTTTTGCAGCAGCAGTCGCTTCACGT
TCGCTCGCGTATCGGTGATTCATTCTGCTAACCAGTAAGGCAACCCCGCCAGCCTAGCCGGGTCCTCAAC
GACAGGAGCACGATCATGCGCACCCGTGGGGCCGCCATGCCGGCGATAATGGCCTGCTTCTCGCCGAAAC
GTTTGGTGGCGGGACCAGTGACGAAGGCTTGAGCGAGGGCGTGCAAGATTCCGAATACCGCAAGCGACAG
GCCGATCATCGTCGCGCTCCAGCGAAAGCGGTCCTCGCCGAAAATGACCCAGAGCGCTGCCGGCACCTGT
CCTACGAGTTGCATGATAAAGAAGACAGTCATAAGTGCGGCGACGATAGTCATGCCCCGCGCCCACCGGA
AGGAGCTGACTGGGTTGAAGGCTCTCAAGGGCATCGGTCGAGATCCCGGTGCCTAATGAGTGAGCTAACT
TACATTAATTGCGTTGCGCTCACTGCCCGCTTTCCAGTCGGGAAACCTGTCGTGCCAGCTGCATTAATGA
ATCGGCCAACGCGCGGGGAGAGGCGGTTTGCGTATTGGGCGCCAGGGTGGTTTTTCTTTTCACCAGTGAG
ACGGGCAACAGCTGATTGCCCTTCACCGCCTGGCCCTGAGAGAGTTGCAGCAAGCGGTCCACGCTGGTTT
GCCCCAGCAGGCGAAAATCCTGTTTGATGGTGGTTAACGGCGGGATATAACATGAGCTGTCTTCGGTATC
GTCGTATCCCACTACCGAGATGTCCGCACCAACGCGCAGCCCGGACTCGGTAATGGCGCGCATTGCGCCC
AGCGCCATCTGATCGTTGGCAACCAGCATCGCAGTGGGAACGATGCCCTCATTCAGCATTTGCATGGTTT
GTTGAAAACCGGACATGGCACTCCAGTCGCCTTCCCGTTCCGCTATCGGCTGAATTTGATTGCGAGTGAG
ATATTTATGCCAGCCAGCCAGACGCAGACGCGCCGAGACAGAACTTAATGGGCCCGCTAACAGCGCGATT
TGCTGGTGACCCAATGCGACCAGATGCTCCACGCCCAGTCGCGTACCGTCTTCATGGGAGAAAATAATAC
TGTTGATGGGTGTCTGGTCAGAGACATCAAGAAATAACGCCGGAACATTAGTGCAGGCAGCTTCCACAGC
AATGGCATCCTGGTCATCCAGCGGATAGTTAATGATCAGCCCACTGACGCGTTGCGCGAGAAGATTGTGC
ACCGCCGCTTTACAGGCTTCGACGCCGCTTCGTTCTACCATCGACACCACCACGCTGGCACCCAGTTGAT
CGGCGCGAGATTTAATCGCCGCGACAATTTGCGACGGCGCGTGCAGGGCCAGACTGGAGGTGGCAACGCC
AATCAGCAACGACTGTTTGCCCGCCAGTTGTTGTGCCACGCGGTTGGGAATGTAATTCAGCTCCGCCATC
GCCGCTTCCACTTTTTCCCGCGTTTTCGCAGAAACGTGGCTGGCCTGGTTCACCACGCGGGAAACGGTCT
GATAAGAGACACCGGCATACTCTGCGACATCGTATAACGTTACTGGTTTCACATTCACCACCCTGAATTG
ACTCTCTTCCGGGCGCTATCATGCCATACCGCGAAAGGTTTTGCGCCATTCGATGGTGTCCGGGATCTCG
ACGCTCTCCCTTATGCGACTCCTGCATTAGGAAGCAGCCCAGTAGTAGGTTGAGGCCGTTGAGCACCGCC
GCCGCAAGGAATGGTGCATGCAAGGAGATGGCGCCCAACAGTCCCCCGGCCACGGGGCCTGCCACCATAC
CCACGCCGAAACAAGCGCTCATGAGCCCGAAGTGGCGAGCCCGATCTTCCCCATCGGTGATGTCGGCGAT
ATAGGCGCCAGCAACCGCACCTGTGGCGCCGGTGATGCCGGCCACGATGCGTCCGGCGTAGAGGATCGAG
ATCGATCTCGATCCCGCGAAATTAATACGACTCACTATAGGGGAATTGTGAGCGGATAACAATTCCCCTC
TAGAAATAATTTTGTTTAACTTTAAGAAGGAGATATACATATGGGTGCGCGTGCGTCTGGTTCTAAATCT
GGCTCCGGCTCTGACTCTGGTAGCAAAATGGAAGAGCTGTTCAAGAAACACAAGATCGTTGCCGTGCTGC
GTGCCAATAGTGTGGAAGAAGCGAAAAAGAAAGCGCTGGCGGTTTTCCTGGGCGGCGTTCATCTGATTGA
AATTACCTTTACCGTGCCGGATGCGGATACCGTGATTAAGGAACTGAGCTTTCTGAAGGAAATGGGCGCG
ATTATTGGTGCGGGCACCGTGACCAGCGTGGAGCAGTGCCGTAAAGCGGTGGAAAGTGGCGCCGAATTCA
TTGTGAGTCCGCACCTGGACGAGGAAATTAGCCAATTTTGCAAGGAGAAGGGTGTGTTCTATATGCCAGG
CGTTATGACCCCGACCGAACTGGTGAAAGCCATGAAACTGGGCCATACCATCTTAAAACTGTTTCCGGGT
GAGGTGGTGGGTCCGCAGTTTGTTAAAGCGATGAAAGGTCCGTTTCCGAATGTGAAATTTGTGCCAACCG
GCGGTGTTAATCTGGACAATGTGTGCGAATGGTTCAAAGCGGGCGTGCTGGCCGTGGGCGTGGGCAGCGC
GTTAGTGAAAGGCACCCCGGTGGAAGTGGCGGAAAAGGCCAAGGCGTTCGTTGAGAAGATTCGTGGCTGC
ACCGAACAGAAACTGATTAGCGAAGAAGATCTGCAGTCTCGTCCGGAACCGACCGCACCGCCGGAAGAAT
CTTTCCGTTCTGGTGTTGAAACCACCACGCCACCGCAAAAACAGGAGCCGATCGACAAAGAACTGTACCC
GCTGACCTCTCTGCGTTCTCTGTTCGGTAACGACCCGTCTTCTCAGCTCGAGCACCACCACCACCACCAC
TGAGATCCGGCTGCTAACAAAGCCCGAAAGGAAGCTGAGTTGGCTGCTGCCACCGCTGAGCAATAACTAG
CATAACCCCTTGGGGCCTCTAAACGGGTCTTGAGGGGTTTTTTGCTGAAAGGAGGAACTATATCCGGAT
Features (pLannotate 1.2.2; 19 found; start..end, strand, type, name):
     12..440     +  rep_origin     f1 ori (sequence partly withheld): f1 bacteriophage origin of replication; arrow indicates direction of (+) strand synthesis
    493..550     +  promoter       AmpR promoter (fragment): bla
    559..1374    -  CDS            KanR: aminoglycoside phosphotransferase; aph(3')-Ia; confers resistance to kanamycin in bacteria or G418 (Geneticin®) in eukaryotes
   1496..2084    +  rep_origin     ori: high-copy-number ColE1/pMB1/pBR322/pUC origin of replication
   2270..2409    -  misc_feature   bom: basis of mobility region from pBR322
   2511..2702    -  CDS            rop: Rop protein, which maintains plasmids at low copy number; rop
   2719..3099    +  CDS            YPB1_ECOLX: Protein predicted: Swiss-Prot protein existence level 4. From Escherichia coli.
   3171..3462    -  CDS            TcR (fragment): tetracycline efflux protein; tet; confers resistance to tetracycline
   3477..3498    -  protein_bind   CAP binding site: CAP binding activates transcription in the presence of cAMP. E. coli catabolite activator protein
   3511..4593    -  CDS            lacI: lac repressor; lacI; The lac repressor binds to the lac operator to inhibit transcription in E. coli. This inhibition can be relieved by adding lactose or isopropyl-β-D-thiogalactopyranoside (IPTG).
   4594..4671    -  promoter       lacI promoter: lacI
   4679..4958    -  CDS            TcR (fragment): tetracycline efflux protein; tet; confers resistance to tetracycline
   4984..5002    +  promoter       T7 promoter: promoter for bacteriophage T7 RNA polymerase
   5003..5027    +  protein_bind   lac operator: The lac repressor binds to the lac operator to inhibit transcription in E. coli. This inhibition can be relieved by adding lactose or isopropyl-β-D-thiogalactopyranoside (IPTG). lac repressor encoded by lacI
   5042..5064    +  RBS            RBS: efficient ribosome binding site from bacteriophage T7 gene 10 (Olins and Rangwala, 1989)
   5762..5917    +  CDS            gag (fragment): GAG_HV1H2 - Experimental evidence at protein level: Swiss-Prot protein existence level 1. [p6-gag]: Plays a role in budding of the assembled particle by interacting with the host class E VPS proteins TSG101 and PDCD6IP/AIP1. From Human immunodeficiency virus type 1 group M subtype B (isolate HXB2) (HIV-1).
   5924..5941    +  CDS            9xHis (fragment): 9xHis affinity tag
   5951..6000    +  CDS            SET1 (fragment): solubility-enhancement tag derived from T7 phage gene 10B
   6008..6055    +  terminator     T7 terminator: transcription terminator for bacteriophage T7 RNA polymerase
