[The description below was written by a language model from this plasmid's Addgene catalogue record and pLannotate feature annotations shown in this document.]
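Description:
pET29b-EPN01*-His is a bacterial expression plasmid built on the pET29b backbone for producing EPN01* in E. coli. The catalogue describes it simply as the E. coli version of this designed protein, which comes from work on engineered proteins that drive formation of nanocage-containing extracellular vesicles. The roughly 870 bp insert was placed between the NdeI and XhoI sites, both of which were retained, so that the coding sequence runs in frame into a C-terminal His tag for affinity purification.

Expression follows the standard pET arrangement. A T7 promoter with an adjacent lac operator and the T7 gene 10 ribosome binding site lies upstream of the insert, and a T7 terminator lies downstream. The plasmid-borne lacI gene supplies repressor, so transcription is held off until induction with IPTG in a host that provides T7 RNA polymerase. Automated annotation recognises only part of the open reading frame: a segment near the 3′ end matching the p6 region of HIV-1 Gag, which recruits host ESCRT-associated factors (TSG101, ALIX) during budding, followed by the histidine tag. The rest of the insert is unannotated and the record does not describe its composition.

Propagation relies on a ColE1/pBR322-type origin with bom and rop elements, and the record lists the plasmid as high copy. Selection is with kanamycin through the aph(3′)-Ia gene. The neomycin/G418 marker entry reflects this same gene rather than a mammalian selection cassette. An f1 origin is also present. Short hits to TcR fragments, a SET1 fragment and a partial AmpR promoter are most likely backbone remnants or annotation artefacts. The sequence is labelled a partial NGS result, though its 6,080 nt length is consistent with backbone plus insert.
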