Addgene plasmid #84509: pET29b-EPN01*-His
Purpose: E.coli version of EPN01*
Depositing lab: Neil King. Depositing organization: University of Washington. Publication: Designed proteins induce the formation of nanocage-containing extracellular vesicles. Votteler J, Ogohara C, Yi S, Hsia Y, Nattermann U, Belnap DM, King NP, Sundquist WI. Nature. 2016 Dec 8;540(7632):292-295. doi: 10.1038/nature20607. Epub 2016 Nov 30. PubMed 27919066.
Backbone
  Vector backbone: pET29b
  Backbone size w/o insert (bp): 5214
  Modifications to backbone: Inserts were cloned into the Nde1 and Xho1 sites
  Vector type: Bacterial Expression
  Selectable markers: Neomycin (select with G418)
Growth in bacteria
  Bacterial resistance: Kanamycin, 50 μg/mL
  Growth temperature: 37°C
  Growth strain: DH5alpha
  Copy number: High Copy
Gene/Insert
  Gene/Insert name: EPN01*-His_pET29b
  Insert size (bp): 873
  Tag / fusion protein: His tag (C terminal on insert)
  Cloning method: Restriction Enzyme; 5′ cloning site Nde1 (not destroyed); 3′ cloning site Xho1 (not destroyed)
  Sequencing primers: 5′ TAA TAC GAC TCA CTA TAG GG; 3′ GCT AGT TAT TGC TCA GCG G
Terms and licenses: Academic/Nonprofit Terms; Industry Terms: Not Available to Industry
How to cite: pET29b-EPN01*-His was a gift from Neil King (Addgene plasmid # 84509 ; http://n2t.net/addgene:84509 ; RRID:Addgene_84509)
